>Addgene plasmid #131480 | pORANGE GFP-CACNA1A KI | depositor full sequence | sequence record 252020 | pORANGE GFP-CACNA1A KI sequence 9252 bps
ACGGTTCCTGGCCTTTTGCTGGCCTTTTGCTCACATGTGAGGGCCTATTTCCCATGATTCCTTCATATTT
GCATATACGATACAAGGCTGTTAGAGAGATAATTGGAATTAATTTGACTGTAAACACAAAGATATTAGTA
CAAAATACGTGACGTAGAAAGTAATAATTTCTTGGGTAGTTTGCAGTTTTAAAATTATGTTTTAAAATGG
ACTATCATATGCTTACCGTAACTTGAAAGTATTTCGATTTCTTGGCTTTATATATCTTGTGGAAAGGACG
AAACACCGCCGCCTGCGCCGTAGCGGCCGTTTTAGAGCTAGAAATAGCAAGTTAAAATAAGGCTAGTCCG
TTATCAACTTGAAAAAGTGGCACCGAGTCGGTGCTTTTTTGTTTTAGAGCTAGAAATAGCAAGTTAAAAT
AAGGCTAGTCCGTTTTTAGCGCGTGCGCCAATTCTGCAGACAAATGGCTCTAGAAGCTTCCGCCTGCGCC
GTAGCGGCCGGGGTGAGCAAGGGCGAGGAGCTGTTCACCGGGGTGGTGCCCATCCTGGTCGAGCTGGACG
GCGACGTAAACGGCCACAAGTTCAGCGTGTCCGGCGAGGGCGAGGGCGATGCCACCTACGGCAAGCTGAC
CCTGAAGTTCATCTGCACCACCGGCAAGCTGCCCGTGCCCTGGCCCACCCTCGTGACCACCCTGACCTAC
GGCGTGCAGTGCTTCAGCCGCTACCCCGACCACATGAAGCAGCACGACTTCTTCAAGTCCGCCATGCCCG
AAGGCTACGTCCAGGAGCGCACCATCTTCTTCAAGGACGACGGCAACTACAAGACCCGCGCCGAGGTGAA
GTTCGAGGGCGACACCCTGGTGAACCGCATCGAGCTGAAGGGCATCGACTTCAAGGAGGACGGCAACATC
CTGGGGCACAAGCTGGAGTACAACTACAACAGCCACAACGTCTATATCATGGCCGACAAGCAGAAGAACG
GCATCAAGGTGAACTTCAAGATCCGCCACAACATCGAGGACGGCAGCGTGCAGCTCGCCGACCACTACCA
GCAGAACACCCCCATCGGCGACGGCCCCGTGCTGCTGCCCGACAACCACTACCTGAGCACCCAGTCCGCC
CTGAGCAAAGACCCCAACGAGAAGCGCGATCACATGGTCCTGCTGGAGTTCGTGACCGCCGCCGGGATCA
CTCTCGGCATGGACGAGCTGTACAAGGGTTCAGGGGCCGCCTGCGCCGTAGCGGCCGGGCTCGAGGATCC
TAGGACGCGTCCTAGGACGCGTCCAGAGGTACCCGTTACATAACTTACGGTAAATGGCCCGCCTGGCTGA
CCGCCCAACGACCCCCGCCCATTGACGTCAATAGTAACGCCAATAGGGACTTTCCATTGACGTCAATGGG
TGGAGTATTTACGGTAAACTGCCCACTTGGCAGTACATCAAGTGTATCATATGCCAAGTACGCCCCCTAT
TGACGTCAATGACGGTAAATGGCCCGCCTGGCATTGTGCCCAGTACATGACCTTATGGGACTTTCCTACT
TGGCAGTACATCTACGTATTAGTCATCGCTATTACCATGGTCGAGGTGAGCCCCACGTTCTGCTTCACTC
TCCCCATCTCCCCCCCCTCCCCACCCCCAATTTTGTATTTATTTATTTTTTAATTATTTTGTGCAGCGAT
GGGGGCGGGGGGGGGGGGGGGGCGCGCGCCAGGCGGGGCGGGGCGGGGCGAGGGGCGGGGCGGGGCGAGG
CGGAGAGGTGCGGCGGCAGCCAATCAGAGCGGCGCGCTCCGAAAGTTTCCTTTTATGGCGAGGCGGCGGC
GGCGGCGGCCCTATAAAAAGCGAAGCGCGCGGCGGGCGGGAGTCGCTGCGCGCTGCCTTCGCCCCGTGCC
CCGCTCCGCCGCCGCCTCGCGCCGCCCGCCCCGGCTCTGACTGACCGCGTTACTCCCACAGGTGAGCGGG
CGGGACGGCCCTTCTCCTCCGGGCTGTAATTAGCTGAGCAAGAGGTAAGGGTTTAAGGGATGGTTGGTTG
GTGGGGTATTAATGTTTAATTACCTGGAGCACCTGCCTGAAATCACTTTTTTTCAGGTTGGACCGGTGCC
ACCATGTACCCATACGATGTTCCAGATTACGCTTCGCCGAAGAAAAAGCGCAAGGTCGAAGCGTCCGACA
AGAAGTACAGCATCGGCCTGGACATCGGCACCAACTCTGTGGGCTGGGCCGTGATCACCGACGAGTACAA
GGTGCCCAGCAAGAAATTCAAGGTGCTGGGCAACACCGACCGGCACAGCATCAAGAAGAACCTGATCGGA
GCCCTGCTGTTCGACAGCGGCGAAACAGCCGAGGCCACCCGGCTGAAGAGAACCGCCAGAAGAAGATACA
CCAGACGGAAGAACCGGATCTGCTATCTGCAAGAGATCTTCAGCAACGAGATGGCCAAGGTGGACGACAG
CTTCTTCCACAGACTGGAAGAGTCCTTCCTGGTGGAAGAGGATAAGAAGCACGAGCGGCACCCCATCTTC
GGCAACATCGTGGACGAGGTGGCCTACCACGAGAAGTACCCCACCATCTACCACCTGAGAAAGAAACTGG
TGGACAGCACCGACAAGGCCGACCTGCGGCTGATCTATCTGGCCCTGGCCCACATGATCAAGTTCCGGGG
CCACTTCCTGATCGAGGGCGACCTGAACCCCGACAACAGCGACGTGGACAAGCTGTTCATCCAGCTGGTG
CAGACCTACAACCAGCTGTTCGAGGAAAACCCCATCAACGCCAGCGGCGTGGACGCCAAGGCCATCCTGT
CTGCCAGACTGAGCAAGAGCAGACGGCTGGAAAATCTGATCGCCCAGCTGCCCGGCGAGAAGAAGAATGG
CCTGTTCGGCAACCTGATTGCCCTGAGCCTGGGCCTGACCCCCAACTTCAAGAGCAACTTCGACCTGGCC
GAGGATGCCAAACTGCAGCTGAGCAAGGACACCTACGACGACGACCTGGACAACCTGCTGGCCCAGATCG
GCGACCAGTACGCCGACCTGTTTCTGGCCGCCAAGAACCTGTCCGACGCCATCCTGCTGAGCGACATCCT
GAGAGTGAACACCGAGATCACCAAGGCCCCCCTGAGCGCCTCTATGATCAAGAGATACGACGAGCACCAC
CAGGACCTGACCCTGCTGAAAGCTCTCGTGCGGCAGCAGCTGCCTGAGAAGTACAAAGAGATTTTCTTCG
ACCAGAGCAAGAACGGCTACGCCGGCTACATTGACGGCGGAGCCAGCCAGGAAGAGTTCTACAAGTTCAT
CAAGCCCATCCTGGAAAAGATGGACGGCACCGAGGAACTGCTCGTGAAGCTGAACAGAGAGGACCTGCTG
CGGAAGCAGCGGACCTTCGACAACGGCAGCATCCCCCACCAGATCCACCTGGGAGAGCTGCACGCCATTC
TGCGGCGGCAGGAAGATTTTTACCCATTCCTGAAGGACAACCGGGAAAAGATCGAGAAGATCCTGACCTT
CCGCATCCCCTACTACGTGGGCCCTCTGGCCAGGGGAAACAGCAGATTCGCCTGGATGACCAGAAAGAGC
GAGGAAACCATCACCCCCTGGAACTTCGAGGAAGTGGTGGACAAGGGCGCTTCCGCCCAGAGCTTCATCG
AGCGGATGACCAACTTCGATAAGAACCTGCCCAACGAGAAGGTGCTGCCCAAGCACAGCCTGCTGTACGA
GTACTTCACCGTGTATAACGAGCTGACCAAAGTGAAATACGTGACCGAGGGAATGAGAAAGCCCGCCTTC
CTGAGCGGCGAGCAGAAAAAGGCCATCGTGGACCTGCTGTTCAAGACCAACCGGAAAGTGACCGTGAAGC
AGCTGAAAGAGGACTACTTCAAGAAAATCGAGTGCTTCGACTCCGTGGAAATCTCCGGCGTGGAAGATCG
GTTCAACGCCTCCCTGGGCACATACCACGATCTGCTGAAAATTATCAAGGACAAGGACTTCCTGGACAAT
GAGGAAAACGAGGACATTCTGGAAGATATCGTGCTGACCCTGACACTGTTTGAGGACAGAGAGATGATCG
AGGAACGGCTGAAAACCTATGCCCACCTGTTCGACGACAAAGTGATGAAGCAGCTGAAGCGGCGGAGATA
CACCGGCTGGGGCAGGCTGAGCCGGAAGCTGATCAACGGCATCCGGGACAAGCAGTCCGGCAAGACAATC
CTGGATTTCCTGAAGTCCGACGGCTTCGCCAACAGAAACTTCATGCAGCTGATCCACGACGACAGCCTGA
CCTTTAAAGAGGACATCCAGAAAGCCCAGGTGTCCGGCCAGGGCGATAGCCTGCACGAGCACATTGCCAA
TCTGGCCGGCAGCCCCGCCATTAAGAAGGGCATCCTGCAGACAGTGAAGGTGGTGGACGAGCTCGTGAAA
GTGATGGGCCGGCACAAGCCCGAGAACATCGTGATCGAAATGGCCAGAGAGAACCAGACCACCCAGAAGG
GACAGAAGAACAGCCGCGAGAGAATGAAGCGGATCGAAGAGGGCATCAAAGAGCTGGGCAGCCAGATCCT
GAAAGAACACCCCGTGGAAAACACCCAGCTGCAGAACGAGAAGCTGTACCTGTACTACCTGCAGAATGGG
CGGGATATGTACGTGGACCAGGAACTGGACATCAACCGGCTGTCCGACTACGATGTGGACCATATCGTGC
CTCAGAGCTTTCTGAAGGACGACTCCATCGACAACAAGGTGCTGACCAGAAGCGACAAGAACCGGGGCAA
GAGCGACAACGTGCCCTCCGAAGAGGTCGTGAAGAAGATGAAGAACTACTGGCGGCAGCTGCTGAACGCC
AAGCTGATTACCCAGAGAAAGTTCGACAATCTGACCAAGGCCGAGAGAGGCGGCCTGAGCGAACTGGATA
AGGCCGGCTTCATCAAGAGACAGCTGGTGGAAACCCGGCAGATCACAAAGCACGTGGCACAGATCCTGGA
CTCCCGGATGAACACTAAGTACGACGAGAATGACAAGCTGATCCGGGAAGTGAAAGTGATCACCCTGAAG
TCCAAGCTGGTGTCCGATTTCCGGAAGGATTTCCAGTTTTACAAAGTGCGCGAGATCAACAACTACCACC
ACGCCCACGACGCCTACCTGAACGCCGTCGTGGGAACCGCCCTGATCAAAAAGTACCCTAAGCTGGAAAG
CGAGTTCGTGTACGGCGACTACAAGGTGTACGACGTGCGGAAGATGATCGCCAAGAGCGAGCAGGAAATC
GGCAAGGCTACCGCCAAGTACTTCTTCTACAGCAACATCATGAACTTTTTCAAGACCGAGATTACCCTGG
CCAACGGCGAGATCCGGAAGCGGCCTCTGATCGAGACAAACGGCGAAACCGGGGAGATCGTGTGGGATAA
GGGCCGGGATTTTGCCACCGTGCGGAAAGTGCTGAGCATGCCCCAAGTGAATATCGTGAAAAAGACCGAG
GTGCAGACAGGCGGCTTCAGCAAAGAGTCTATCCTGCCCAAGAGGAACAGCGATAAGCTGATCGCCAGAA
AGAAGGACTGGGACCCTAAGAAGTACGGCGGCTTCGACAGCCCCACCGTGGCCTATTCTGTGCTGGTGGT
GGCCAAAGTGGAAAAGGGCAAGTCCAAGAAACTGAAGAGTGTGAAAGAGCTGCTGGGGATCACCATCATG
GAAAGAAGCAGCTTCGAGAAGAATCCCATCGACTTTCTGGAAGCCAAGGGCTACAAAGAAGTGAAAAAGG
ACCTGATCATCAAGCTGCCTAAGTACTCCCTGTTCGAGCTGGAAAACGGCCGGAAGAGAATGCTGGCCTC
TGCCGGCGAACTGCAGAAGGGAAACGAACTGGCCCTGCCCTCCAAATATGTGAACTTCCTGTACCTGGCC
AGCCACTATGAGAAGCTGAAGGGCTCCCCCGAGGATAATGAGCAGAAACAGCTGTTTGTGGAACAGCACA
AGCACTACCTGGACGAGATCATCGAGCAGATCAGCGAGTTCTCCAAGAGAGTGATCCTGGCCGACGCTAA
TCTGGACAAAGTGCTGTCCGCCTACAACAAGCACCGGGATAAGCCCATCAGAGAGCAGGCCGAGAATATC
ATCCACCTGTTTACCCTGACCAATCTGGGAGCCCCTGCCGCCTTCAAGTACTTTGACACCACCATCGACC
GGAAGAGGTACACCAGCACCAAAGAGGTGCTGGACGCCACCCTGATCCACCAGAGCATCACCGGCCTGTA
CGAGACACGGATCGACCTGTCTCAGCTGGGAGGCGACAGCCCCAAGAAGAAGAGAAAGGTGGAGGCCAGC
TAAGAATTCTAACTAGAGCTCGCTGATCAGCCTCGACTGTGCCTTCTAGTTGCCAGCCATCTGTTGTTTG
CCCCTCCCCCGTGCCTTCCTTGACCCTGGAAGGTGCCACTCCCACTGTCCTTTCCTAATAAAATGAGGAA
ATTGCATCGCATTGTCTGAGTAGGTGTCATTCTATTCTGGGGGGTGGGGTGGGGCAGGACAGCAAGGGGG
AGGATTGGGAAGAGAATAGCAGGCATGCTGGGGAGCGGCCGCAGGAACCCCTAGTGATGGAGTTGGCCAC
TCCCTCTCTGCGCGCTCGCTCGCTCACTGAGGCCGGGCGACCAAAGGTCGCCCGACGCCCGGGCTTTGCC
CGGGCGGCCTCAGTGAGCGAGCGAGCGCGCAGCTGCCTGCAGGGGCGCCTGATGCGGTATTTTCTCCTTA
CGCATCTGTGCGGTATTTCACACCGCATA
[95 nt withheld, positions 6750-6844]
T
[46 nt withheld, positions 6846-6891]
C
[141 nt withheld, positions 6893-7033]
CCTTTGACGTTGGAGTCCACGTTCTTT
[37 nt withheld, positions 7061-7097]
ACTCTATCTCGGGCTATTCTTTTGATTTATAAGGGATTTTGCCGATTTCGGTCTATTGGTTAAAAAATGA
GCTGATTTAACAAAAATTTAACGCGAATTTTAACAAAATATTAACGTTTACAATTTTATGGTGCACTCTC
AGTACAATCTGCTCTGATGCCGCATAGTTAAGCCAGCCCCGACACCCGCCAACACCCGCTGACGCGCCCT
GACGGGCTTGTCTGCTCCCGGCATCCGCTTACAGACAAGCTGTGACCGTCTCCGGGAGCTGCATGTGTCA
GAGGTTTTCACCGTCATCACCGAAACGCGCGAGACGAAAGGGCCTCGTGATACGCCTATTTTTATAGGTT
AATGTCATGATAATAATGGTTTCTTAGACGTCAGGTGGCACTTTTCGGGGAAATGTGCGCGGAACCCCTA
TTTGTTTATTTTTCTAAATACATTCAAATATGTATCCGCTCATGAGACAATAACCCTGATAAATGCTTCA
ATAATATTGAAAAAGGAAGAGTATGAGTATTCAACATTTCCGTGTCGCCCTTATTCCCTTTTTTGCGGCA
TTTTGCCTTCCTGTTTTTGCTCACCCAGAAACGCTGGTGAAAGTAAAAGATGCTGAAGATCAGTTGGGTG
CACGAGTGGGTTACATCGAACTGGATCTCAACAGCGGTAAGATCCTTGAGAGTTTTCGCCCCGAAGAACG
TTTTCCAATGATGAGCACTTTTAAAGTTCTGCTATGTGGCGCGGTATTATCCCGTATTGACGCCGGGCAA
GAGCAACTCGGTCGCCGCATACACTATTCTCAGAATGACTTGGTTGAGTACTCACCAGTCACAGAAAAGC
ATCTTACGGATGGCATGACAGTAAGAGAATTATGCAGTGCTGCCATAACCATGAGTGATAACACTGCGGC
CAACTTACTTCTGACAACGATCGGAGGACCGAAGGAGCTAACCGCTTTTTTGCACAACATGGGGGATCAT
GTAACTCGCCTTGATCGTTGGGAACCGGAGCTGAATGAAGCCATACCAAACGACGAGCGTGACACCACGA
TGCCTGTAGCAATGGCAACAACGTTGCGCAAACTATTAACTGGCGAACTACTTACTCTAGCTTCCCGGCA
ACAATTAATAGACTGGATGGAGGCGGATAAAGTTGCAGGACCACTTCTGCGCTCGGCCCTTCCGGCTGGC
TGGTTTATTGCTGATAAATCTGGAGCCGGTGAGCGTGGAAGCCGCGGTATCATTGCAGCACTGGGGCCAG
ATGGTAAGCCCTCCCGTATCGTAGTTATCTACACGACGGGGAGTCAGGCAACTATGGATGAACGAAATAG
ACAGATCGCTGAGATAGGTGCCTCACTGATTAAGCATTGGTAACTGTCAGACCAAGTTTACTCATATATA
CTTTAGATTGATTTAAAACTTCATTTTTAATTTAAAAGGATCTAGGTGAAGATCCTTTTTGATAATCTCA
TGACCAAAATCCCTTAACGTGAGTTTTCGTTCCACTGAGCGTCAGACCCCGTAGAAAAGATCAAAGGATC
TTCTTGAGATCCTTTTTTTCTGCGCGTAATCTGCTGCTTGCAAACAAAAAAACCACCGCTACCAGCGGTG
GTTTGTTTGCCGGATCAAGAGCTACCAACTCTTTTTCCGAAGGTAACTGGCTTCAGCAGAGCGCAGATAC
CAAATACTGTTCTTCTAGTGTAGCCGTAGTTAGGCCACCACTTCAAGAACTCTGTAGCACCGCCTACATA
CCTCGCTCTGCTAATCCTGTTACCAGTGGCTGCTGCCAGTGGCGATAAGTCGTGTCTTACCGGGTTGGAC
TCAAGACGATAGTTACCGGATAAGGCGCAGCGGTCGGGCTGAACGGGGGGTTCGTGCACACAGCCCAGCT
TGGAGCGAACGACCTACACCGAACTGAGATACCTACAGCGTGAGCTATGAGAAAGCGCCACGCTTCCCGA
AGGGAGAAAGGCGGACAGGTATCCGGTAAGCGGCAGGGTCGGAACAGGAGAGCGCACGAGGGAGCTTCCA
GGGGGAAACGCCTGGTATCTTTATAGTCCTGTCGGGTTTCGCCACCTCTGACTTGAGCGTCGATTTTTGT
GATGCTCGTCAGGGGGGCGGAGCCTATGGAAAAACGCCAGCAACGCGGCCTTTTT
Features (pLannotate 1.2.2; 19 found; start..end, strand, type, name):
     39..279     +  promoter       U6 promoter: RNA polymerase III promoter for human U6 snRNA
    309..384     +  misc_RNA       gRNA scaffold: guide RNA scaffold for the Streptococcus pyogenes CRISPR/Cas9 system
    391..434     +  misc_RNA       gRNA scaffold (fragment): guide RNA scaffold for the Streptococcus pyogenes CRISPR/Cas9 system
    503..1216    +  CDS            EGFP: EGFP is a basic (constitutively fluorescent) green fluorescent protein published in 1996, derived from Aequorea victoria. It is reported to be a rapidly-maturing weak dimer with moderate acid sensitivity.
   1294..1579    +  enhancer       CMV enhancer: human cytomegalovirus immediate early enhancer; contains an 18-bp deletion relative to the standard CMV enhancer
   1581..1858    +  promoter       chicken β-actin promoter: No description available
   1859..2086    +  intron         hybrid intron: hybrid between chicken β-actin (CBA) and minute virus of mice (MMV) introns (Gray et al., 2011)
   2107..2134    +  CDS            3xHA (fragment): three tandem HA epitope tags
   2167..3882    +  CDS            Cas9(N): N-terminal portion of Streptococcus pyogenes Cas9 (Zetsche et al., 2015)
   3769..6267    +  CDS            Cas9(C): C-terminal portion of Streptococcus pyogenes Cas9 (Zetsche et al., 2015)
   6337..6448    +  polyA_signal   bGH poly(A) signal: bovine growth hormone polyadenylation signal
   6553..6693    +  repeat_region  AAV2 ITR: inverted terminal repeat of adeno-associated virus serotype 2 inverted
   6698..6749    -  misc_feature   bom (fragment): basis of mobility region from pBR322
   6768..7223    +  rep_origin     f1 ori (sequence partly withheld): f1 bacteriophage origin of replication; arrow indicates direction of (+) strand synthesis
   7224..7273    -  misc_feature   bom (fragment): basis of mobility region from pBR322
   7375..7410    -  CDS            rop (fragment): Rop protein, which maintains plasmids at low copy number; rop
   7505..7609    +  promoter       AmpR promoter: bla
   7610..8470    +  CDS            AmpR: β-lactamase; bla; confers resistance to ampicillin, carbenicillin, and related antibiotics
   8641..9229    +  rep_origin     ori: high-copy-number ColE1/pMB1/pBR322/pUC origin of replication
