>Addgene plasmid #131480 | pORANGE GFP-CACNA1A KI | addgene full sequence | sequence record 257173 | Addgene NGS Result
ACGGTTCCTGGCCTTTTGCTGGCCTTTTGCTCACATGTGAGGGCCTATTTCCCATGATTCCTTCATATTT
GCATATACGATACAAGGCTGTTAGAGAGATAATTGGAATTAATTTGACTGTAAACACAAAGATATTAGTA
CAAAATACGTGACGTAGAAAGTAATAATTTCTTGGGTAGTTTGCAGTTTTAAAATTATGTTTTAAAATGG
ACTATCATATGCTTACCGTAACTTGAAAGTATTTCGATTTCTTGGCTTTATATATCTTGTGGAAAGGACG
AAACACCGCCGCCTGCGCCGTAGCGGCCGTTTTAGAGCTAGAAATAGCAAGTTAAAATAAGGCTAGTCCG
TTATCAACTTGAAAAAGTGGCACCGAGTCGGTGCTTTTTTGTTTTAGAGCTAGAAATAGCAAGTTAAAAT
AAGGCTAGTCCGTTTTTAGCGCGTGCGCCAATTCTGCAGACAAATGGCTCTAGAAGCTTCCGCCTGCGCC
GTAGCGGCCGGGGTGAGCAAGGGCGAGGAGCTGTTCACCGGGGTGGTGCCCATCCTGGTCGAGCTGGACG
GCGACGTAAACGGCCACAAGTTCAGCGTGTCCGGCGAGGGCGAGGGCGATGCCACCTACGGCAAGCTGAC
CCTGAAGTTCATCTGCACCACCGGCAAGCTGCCCGTGCCCTGGCCCACCCTCGTGACCACCCTGACCTAC
GGCGTGCAGTGCTTCAGCCGCTACCCCGACCACATGAAGCAGCACGACTTCTTCAAGTCCGCCATGCCCG
AAGGCTACGTCCAGGAGCGCACCATCTTCTTCAAGGACGACGGCAACTACAAGACCCGCGCCGAGGTGAA
GTTCGAGGGCGACACCCTGGTGAACCGCATCGAGCTGAAGGGCATCGACTTCAAGGAGGACGGCAACATC
CTGGGGCACAAGCTGGAGTACAACTACAACAGCCACAACGTCTATATCATGGCCGACAAGCAGAAGAACG
GCATCAAGGTGAACTTCAAGATCCGCCACAACATCGAGGACGGCAGCGTGCAGCTCGCCGACCACTACCA
GCAGAACACCCCCATCGGCGACGGCCCCGTGCTGCTGCCCGACAACCACTACCTGAGCACCCAGTCCGCC
CTGAGCAAAGACCCCAACGAGAAGCGCGATCACATGGTCCTGCTGGAGTTCGTGACCGCCGCCGGGATCA
CTCTCGGCATGGACGAGCTGTACAAGGGTTCAGGGGCCGCCTGCGCCGTAGCGGCCGGGCTCGAGGATCC
TAGGACGCGTCCTAGGACGCGTCCAGAGGTACCCGTTACATAACTTACGGTAAATGGCCCGCCTGGCTGA
CCGCCCAACGACCCCCGCCCATTGACGTCAATAGTAACGCCAATAGGGACTTTCCATTGACGTCAATGGG
TGGAGTATTTACGGTAAACTGCCCACTTGGCAGTACATCAAGTGTATCATATGCCAAGTACGCCCCCTAT
TGACGTCAATGACGGTAAATGGCCCGCCTGGCATTGTGCCCAGTACATGACCTTATGGGACTTTCCTACT
TGGCAGTACATCTACGTATTAGTCATCGCTATTACCATGGTCGAGGTGAGCCCCACGTTCTGCTTCACTC
TCCCCATCTCCCCCCCCTCCCCACCCCCAATTTTGTATTTATTTATTTTTTAATTATTTTGTGCAGCGAT
GGGGGCGGGGGGGGGGGGGGGGCGCGCGCCRGGGGGGGGGGGGGGGGGGGGGGGGGGGGGSGGGGSGRGG
CGGAGAGGTGCGGCGGCAGCCAATCAGAGCGGCGCGCTCCGAAAGTTTCCTTTTATGGCGAGGCGGCGGC
GGCGGCGGCCCTATAAAAAGCGAAGCGCGCGGCGGGCGGGAGTCGCTGCGCGCTGCCTTCGCCCCGTGCC
CCGCTCCGCCGCCGCCTCGCGCCGCCCGCCCCGGCTCTGACTGACCGCGTTACTCCCACAGGTGAGCGGG
CGGGACGGCCCTTCTCCTCCGGGCTGTAATTAGCTGAGCAAGAGGTAAGGGTTTAAGGGATGGTTGGTTG
GTGGGGTATTAATGTTTAATTACCTGGAGCACCTGCCTGAAATCACTTTTTTTCAGGTTGGACCGGTGCC
ACCATGTACCCATACGATGTTCCAGATTACGCTTCGCCGAAGAAAAAGCGCAAGGTCGAAGCGTCCGACA
AGAAGTACAGCATCGGCCTGGACATCGGCACCAACTCTGTGGGCTGGGCCGTGATCACCGACGAGTACAA
GGTGCCCAGCAAGAAATTCAAGGTGCTGGGCAACACCGACCGGCACAGCATCAAGAAGAACCTGATCGGA
GCCCTGCTGTTCGACAGCGGCGAAACAGCCGAGGCCACCCGGCTGAAGAGAACCGCCAGAAGAAGATACA
CCAGACGGAAGAACCGGATCTGCTATCTGCAAGAGATCTTCAGCAACGAGATGGCCAAGGTGGACGACAG
CTTCTTCCACAGACTGGAAGAGTCCTTCCTGGTGGAAGAGGATAAGAAGCACGAGCGGCACCCCATCTTC
GGCAACATCGTGGACGAGGTGGCCTACCACGAGAAGTACCCCACCATCTACCACCTGAGAAAGAAACTGG
TGGACAGCACCGACAAGGCCGACCTGCGGCTGATCTATCTGGCCCTGGCCCACATGATCAAGTTCCGGGG
CCACTTCCTGATCGAGGGCGACCTGAACCCCGACAACAGCGACGTGGACAAGCTGTTCATCCAGCTGGTG
CAGACCTACAACCAGCTGTTCGAGGAAAACCCCATCAACGCCAGCGGCGTGGACGCCAAGGCCATCCTGT
CTGCCAGACTGAGCAAGAGCAGACGGCTGGAAAATCTGATCGCCCAGCTGCCCGGCGAGAAGAAGAATGG
CCTGTTCGGAAACCTGATTGCCCTGAGCCTGGGCCTGACCCCCAACTTCAAGAGCAACTTCGACCTGGCC
GAGGATGCCAAACTGCAGCTGAGCAAGGACACCTACGACGACGACCTGGACAACCTGCTGGCCCAGATCG
GCGACCAGTACGCCGACCTGTTTCTGGCCGCCAAGAACCTGTCCGACGCCATCCTGCTGAGCGACATCCT
GAGAGTGAACACCGAGATCACCAAGGCCCCCCTGAGCGCCTCTATGATCAAGAGATACGACGAGCACCAC
CAGGACCTGACCCTGCTGAAAGCTCTCGTGCGGCAGCAGCTGCCTGAGAAGTACAAAGAGATTTTCTTCG
ACCAGAGCAAGAACGGCTACGCCGGCTACATTGACGGCGGAGCCAGCCAGGAAGAGTTCTACAAGTTCAT
CAAGCCCATCCTGGAAAAGATGGACGGCACCGAGGAACTGCTCGTGAAGCTGAACAGAGAGGACCTGCTG
CGGAAGCAGCGGACCTTCGACAACGGCAGCATCCCCCACCAGATCCACCTGGGAGAGCTGCACGCCATTC
TGCGGCGGCAGGAAGATTTTTACCCATTCCTGAAGGACAACCGGGAAAAGATCGAGAAGATCCTGACCTT
CCGCATCCCCTACTACGTGGGCCCTCTGGCCAGGGGAAACAGCAGATTCGCCTGGATGACCAGAAAGAGC
GAGGAAACCATCACCCCCTGGAACTTCGAGGAAGTGGTGGACAAGGGCGCTTCCGCCCAGAGCTTCATCG
AGCGGATGACCAACTTCGATAAGAACCTGCCCAACGAGAAGGTGCTGCCCAAGCACAGCCTGCTGTACGA
GTACTTCACCGTGTATAACGAGCTGACCAAAGTGAAATACGTGACCGAGGGAATGAGAAAGCCCGCCTTC
CTGAGCGGCGAGCAGAAAAAGGCCATCGTGGACCTGCTGTTCAAGACCAACCGGAAAGTGACCGTGAAGC
AGCTGAAAGAGGACTACTTCAAGAAAATCGAGTGCTTCGACTCCGTGGAAATCTCCGGCGTGGAAGATCG
GTTCAACGCCTCCCTGGGCACATACCACGATCTGCTGAAAATTATCAAGGACAAGGACTTCCTGGACAAT
GAGGAAAACGAGGACATTCTGGAAGATATCGTGCTGACCCTGACACTGTTTGAGGACAGAGAGATGATCG
AGGAACGGCTGAAAACCTATGCCCACCTGTTCGACGACAAAGTGATGAAGCAGCTGAAGCGGCGGAGATA
CACCGGCTGGGGCAGGCTGAGCCGGAAGCTGATCAACGGCATCCGGGACAAGCAGTCCGGCAAGACAATC
CTGGATTTCCTGAAGTCCGACGGCTTCGCCAACAGAAACTTCATGCAGCTGATCCACGACGACAGCCTGA
CCTTTAAAGAGGACATCCAGAAAGCCCAGGTGTCCGGCCAGGGCGATAGCCTGCACGAGCACATTGCCAA
TCTGGCCGGCAGCCCCGCCATTAAGAAGGGCATCCTGCAGACAGTGAAGGTGGTGGACGAGCTCGTGAAA
GTGATGGGCCGGCACAAGCCCGAGAACATCGTGATCGAAATGGCCAGAGAGAACCAGACCACCCAGAAGG
GACAGAAGAACAGCCGCGAGAGAATGAAGCGGATCGAAGAGGGCATCAAAGAGCTGGGCAGCCAGATCCT
GAAAGAACACCCCGTGGAAAACACCCAGCTGCAGAACGAGAAGCTGTACCTGTACTACCTGCAGAATGGG
CGGGATATGTACGTGGACCAGGAACTGGACATCAACCGGCTGTCCGACTACGATGTGGACCATATCGTGC
CTCAGAGCTTTCTGAAGGACGACTCCATCGACAACAAGGTGCTGACCAGAAGCGACAAGAACCGGGGCAA
GAGCGACAACGTGCCCTCCGAAGAGGTCGTGAAGAAGATGAAGAACTACTGGCGGCAGCTGCTGAACGCC
AAGCTGATTACCCAGAGAAAGTTCGACAATCTGACCAAGGCCGAGAGAGGCGGCCTGAGCGAACTGGATA
AGGCCGGCTTCATCAAGAGACAGCTGGTGGAAACCCGGCAGATCACAAAGCACGTGGCACAGATCCTGGA
CTCCCGGATGAACACTAAGTACGACGAGAATGACAAGCTGATCCGGGAAGTGAAAGTGATCACCCTGAAG
TCCAAGCTGGTGTCCGATTTCCGGAAGGATTTCCAGTTTTACAAAGTGCGCGAGATCAACAACTACCACC
ACGCCCACGACGCCTACCTGAACGCCGTCGTGGGAACCGCCCTGATCAAAAAGTACCCTAAGCTGGAAAG
CGAGTTCGTGTACGGCGACTACAAGGTGTACGACGTGCGGAAGATGATCGCCAAGAGCGAGCAGGAAATC
GGCAAGGCTACCGCCAAGTACTTCTTCTACAGCAACATCATGAACTTTTTCAAGACCGAGATTACCCTGG
CCAACGGCGAGATCCGGAAGCGGCCTCTGATCGAGACAAACGGCGAAACCGGGGAGATCGTGTGGGATAA
GGGCCGGGATTTTGCCACCGTGCGGAAAGTGCTGAGCATGCCCCAAGTGAATATCGTGAAAAAGACCGAG
GTGCAGACAGGCGGCTTCAGCAAAGAGTCTATCCTGCCCAAGAGGAACAGCGATAAGCTGATCGCCAGAA
AGAAGGACTGGGACCCTAAGAAGTACGGCGGCTTCGACAGCCCCACCGTGGCCTATTCTGTGCTGGTGGT
GGCCAAAGTGGAAAAGGGCAAGTCCAAGAAACTGAAGAGTGTGAAAGAGCTGCTGGGGATCACCATCATG
GAAAGAAGCAGCTTCGAGAAGAATCCCATCGACTTTCTGGAAGCCAAGGGCTACAAAGAAGTGAAAAAGG
ACCTGATCATCAAGCTGCCTAAGTACTCCCTGTTCGAGCTGGAAAACGGCCGGAAGAGAATGCTGGCCTC
TGCCGGCGAACTGCAGAAGGGAAACGAACTGGCCCTGCCCTCCAAATATGTGAACTTCCTGTACCTGGCC
AGCCACTATGAGAAGCTGAAGGGCTCCCCCGAGGATAATGAGCAGAAACAGCTGTTTGTGGAACAGCACA
AGCACTACCTGGACGAGATCATCGAGCAGATCAGCGAGTTCTCCAAGAGAGTGATCCTGGCCGACGCTAA
TCTGGACAAAGTGCTGTCCGCCTACAACAAGCACCGGGATAAGCCCATCAGAGAGCAGGCCGAGAATATC
ATCCACCTGTTTACCCTGACCAATCTGGGAGCCCCTGCCGCCTTCAAGTACTTTGACACCACCATCGACC
GGAAGAGGTACACCAGCACCAAAGAGGTGCTGGACGCCACCCTGATCCACCAGAGCATCACCGGCCTGTA
CGAGACACGGATCGACCTGTCTCAGCTGGGAGGCGACAGCCCCAAGAAGAAGAGAAAGGTGGAGGCCAGC
TAAGAATTCTAACTAGAGCTCGCTGATCAGCCTCGACTGTGCCTTCTAGTTGCCAGCCATCTGTTGTTTG
CCCCTCCCCCGTGCCTTCCTTGACCCTGGAAGGTGCCACTCCCACTGTCCTTTCCTAATAAAATGAGGAA
ATTGCATCGCATTGTCTGAGTAGGTGTCATTCTATTCTGGGGGGTGGGGTGGGGCAGGACAGCAAGGGGG
AGGATTGGGAAGAGAATAGCAGGCATGCTGGGGAGCGGCCGCAGGAACCCCTAGTGATGGAGTTGGCCAC
TCCCTCTCTGCGCGCTCGCTCGCTCACTGAGGCCGGGCGACCAAAGGTCGCCCGACGCCCGGGCTTTGCC
CGGGCGGCCTCAGTGAGCGAGCGAGCGCGCAGCTGCCTGCAGGGGCGCCTGATGCGGTATTTTCTCCTTA
CGCATCTGTGCGGTATTTCACACCGCATA
[95 nt withheld, positions 6750-6844]
T
[46 nt withheld, positions 6846-6891]
C
[141 nt withheld, positions 6893-7033]
CCTTTGACGTTGGAGTCCACGTTCTTT
[37 nt withheld, positions 7061-7097]
ACTCTATCTCGGGCTATTCTTTTGATTTATAAGGGATTTTGCCGATTTCGGTCTATTGGTTAAAAAATGA
GCTGATTTAACAAAAATTTAACGCGAATTTTAACAAAATATTAACGTTTACAATTTTATGGTGCACTCTC
AGTACAATCTGCTCTGATGCCGCATAGTTAAGCCAGCCCCGACACCCGCCAACACCCGCTGACGCGCCCT
GACGGGCTTGTCTGCTCCCGGCATCCGCTTACAGACAAGCTGTGACCGTCTCCGGGAGCTGCATGTGTCA
GAGGTTTTCACCGTCATCACCGAAACGCGCGAGACGAAAGGGCCTCGTGATACGCCTATTTTTATAGGTT
AATGTCATGATAATAATGGTTTCTTAGACGTCAGGTGGCACTTTTCGGGGAAATGTGCGCGGAACCCCTA
TTTGTTTATTTTTCTAAATACATTCAAATATGTATCCGCTCATGAGACAATAACCCTGATAAATGCTTCA
ATAATATTGAAAAAGGAAGAGTATGAGTATTCAACATTTCCGTGTCGCCCTTATTCCCTTTTTTGCGGCA
TTTTGCCTTCCTGTTTTTGCTCACCCAGAAACGCTGGTGAAAGTAAAAGATGCTGAAGATCAGTTGGGTG
CACGAGTGGGTTACATCGAACTGGATCTCAACAGCGGTAAGATCCTTGAGAGTTTTCGCCCCGAAGAACG
TTTTCCAATGATGAGCACTTTTAAAGTTCTGCTATGTGGCGCGGTATTATCCCGTATTGACGCCGGGCAA
GAGCAACTCGGTCGCCGCATACACTATTCTCAGAATGACTTGGTTGAGTACTCACCAGTCACAGAAAAGC
ATCTTACGGATGGCATGACAGTAAGAGAATTATGCAGTGCTGCCATAACCATGAGTGATAACACTGCGGC
CAACTTACTTCTGACAACGATCGGAGGACCGAAGGAGCTAACCGCTTTTTTGCACAACATGGGGGATCAT
GTAACTCGCCTTGATCGTTGGGAACCGGAGCTGAATGAAGCCATACCAAACGACGAGCGTGACACCACGA
TGCCTGTAGCAATGGCAACAACGTTGCGCAAACTATTAACTGGCGAACTACTTACTCTAGCTTCCCGGCA
ACAATTAATAGACTGGATGGAGGCGGATAAAGTTGCAGGACCACTTCTGCGCTCGGCCCTTCCGGCTGGC
TGGTTTATTGCTGATAAATCTGGAGCCGGTGAGCGTGGAAGCCGCGGTATCATTGCAGCACTGGGGCCAG
ATGGTAAGCCCTCCCGTATCGTAGTTATCTACACGACGGGGAGTCAGGCAACTATGGATGAACGAAATAG
ACAGATCGCTGAGATAGGTGCCTCACTGATTAAGCATTGGTAACTGTCAGACCAAGTTTACTCATATATA
CTTTAGATTGATTTAAAACTTCATTTTTAATTTAAAAGGATCTAGGTGAAGATCCTTTTTGATAATCTCA
TGACCAAAATCCCTTAACGTGAGTTTTCGTTCCACTGAGCGTCAGACCCCGTAGAAAAGATCAAAGGATC
TTCTTGAGATCCTTTTTTTCTGCGCGTAATCTGCTGCTTGCAAACAAAAAAACCACCGCTACCAGCGGTG
GTTTGTTTGCCGGATCAAGAGCTACCAACTCTTTTTCCGAAGGTAACTGGCTTCAGCAGAGCGCAGATAC
CAAATACTGTTCTTCTAGTGTAGCCGTAGTTAGGCCACCACTTCAAGAACTCTGTAGCACCGCCTACATA
CCTCGCTCTGCTAATCCTGTTACCAGTGGCTGCTGCCAGTGGCGATAAGTCGTGTCTTACCGGGTTGGAC
TCAAGACGATAGTTACCGGATAAGGCGCAGCGGTCGGGCTGAACGGGGGGTTCGTGCACACAGCCCAGCT
TGGAGCGAACGACCTACACCGAACTGAGATACCTACAGCGTGAGCTATGAGAAAGCGCCACGCTTCCCGA
AGGGAGAAAGGCGGACAGGTATCCGGTAAGCGGCAGGGTCGGAACAGGAGAGCGCACGAGGGAGCTTCCA
GGGGGAAACGCCTGGTATCTTTATAGTCCTGTCGGGTTTCGCCACCTCTGACTTGAGCGTCGATTTTTGT
GATGCTCGTCAGGGGGGCGGAGCCTATGGAAAAACGCCAGCAACGCGGCCTTTTT
Features (pLannotate 1.2.2; 19 found; start..end, strand, type, name):
     39..279     +  promoter       U6 promoter: RNA polymerase III promoter for human U6 snRNA
    309..384     +  misc_RNA       gRNA scaffold: guide RNA scaffold for the Streptococcus pyogenes CRISPR/Cas9 system
    391..434     +  misc_RNA       gRNA scaffold (fragment): guide RNA scaffold for the Streptococcus pyogenes CRISPR/Cas9 system
    503..1216    +  CDS            EGFP: EGFP is a basic (constitutively fluorescent) green fluorescent protein published in 1996, derived from Aequorea victoria. It is reported to be a rapidly-maturing weak dimer with moderate acid sensitivity.
   1294..1579    +  enhancer       CMV enhancer: human cytomegalovirus immediate early enhancer; contains an 18-bp deletion relative to the standard CMV enhancer
   1581..1858    +  promoter       chicken β-actin promoter: No description available
   1859..2086    +  intron         hybrid intron: hybrid between chicken β-actin (CBA) and minute virus of mice (MMV) introns (Gray et al., 2011)
   2107..2134    +  CDS            3xHA (fragment): three tandem HA epitope tags
   2167..3768    +  CDS            Cas9(N): N-terminal portion of Streptococcus pyogenes Cas9 (Zetsche et al., 2015)
   3769..6267    +  CDS            Cas9(C): C-terminal portion of Streptococcus pyogenes Cas9 (Zetsche et al., 2015)
   6337..6448    +  polyA_signal   bGH poly(A) signal: bovine growth hormone polyadenylation signal
   6553..6693    +  repeat_region  AAV2 ITR: inverted terminal repeat of adeno-associated virus serotype 2 inverted
   6698..6749    -  misc_feature   bom (fragment): basis of mobility region from pBR322
   6768..7223    +  rep_origin     f1 ori (sequence partly withheld): f1 bacteriophage origin of replication; arrow indicates direction of (+) strand synthesis
   7224..7273    -  misc_feature   bom (fragment): basis of mobility region from pBR322
   7375..7410    -  CDS            rop (fragment): Rop protein, which maintains plasmids at low copy number; rop
   7505..7609    +  promoter       AmpR promoter: bla
   7610..8470    +  CDS            AmpR: β-lactamase; bla; confers resistance to ampicillin, carbenicillin, and related antibiotics
   8641..9229    +  rep_origin     ori: high-copy-number ColE1/pMB1/pBR322/pUC origin of replication
