[The description below was written by a language model from this plasmid's Addgene catalogue record and pLannotate feature annotations shown in this document.]
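Description:
pORANGE GFP-CACNA1A KI is a single-plasmid CRISPR/Cas9 knock-in construct on the pORANGE mammalian expression backbone. It is designed to tag the endogenous P/Q-type calcium channel subunit CaV2.1 (Cacna1a) with GFP near its N-terminus, at glycine 10, and the record lists both mouse and rat as target species. The plasmid is propagated in E. coli at high copy from a ColE1/pUC-type origin under ampicillin selection (AmpR with its own promoter). It also carries an f1 phage origin. A single AAV2 inverted terminal repeat is annotated downstream of the Cas9 cassette; because only one ITR is detected, the record does not support treating the plasmid as an AAV packaging vector.

The plasmid combines three functional units. A human U6 RNA polymerase III promoter drives a Cacna1a-targeting guide fused to the S. pyogenes gRNA scaffold. A promoterless EGFP coding sequence follows and serves as the donor. In the ORANGE system such donors are typically flanked by the genomic target sequence, so that Cas9 excises them for homology-independent insertion at the cut locus, although these flanking sites are not annotated here. The third unit is a Cbh promoter (CMV enhancer, chicken β-actin promoter and hybrid intron) that expresses S. pyogenes Cas9 and ends in a bGH polyadenylation signal. Cas9 is annotated as adjoining N- and C-terminal portions that together form one contiguous coding region, preceded by a fragment matching an HA epitope. Because EGFP has no promoter of its own, fluorescence should arise only after in-frame integration into Cacna1a and so report the channel at native expression levels. The associated work applies this toolbox to epitope tagging of endogenous proteins in neurons. The depositor and repository sequence annotations agree apart from a minor difference in the Cas9 fragment boundaries.
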