Addgene plasmid #131480: pORANGE GFP-CACNA1A KI
Purpose: Endogenous tagging of CaV2.1, P/Q: N-terminal (amino acid position: G10)
Depositing lab: Harold MacGillavry. Depositing organization: Utrecht University. Publication: ORANGE: A CRISPR/Cas9-based genome editing toolbox for epitope tagging of endogenous proteins in neurons. Willems J, de Jong APH, Scheefhals N, Mertens E, Catsburg LAE, Poorthuis RB, de Winter F, Verhaagen J, Meye FJ, MacGillavry HD. PLoS Biol. 2020 Apr 10;18(4):e3000665. doi: 10.1371/journal.pbio.3000665. PubMed 32275651.
Backbone
  Vector backbone: pORANGE
  Backbone size w/o insert (bp): 9252
  Vector type: Mammalian Expression
Growth in bacteria
  Bacterial resistance: Ampicillin, 100 μg/mL
  Growth temperature: 37°C
  Growth strain: DH5alpha
  Copy number: High Copy
Gene/Insert
  Gene/Insert name: gRNA and GFP donor
  gRNA/shRNA sequence: GCCGCCTGCGCCGTAGCGGCC
  Species: M. musculus (mouse), R. norvegicus (rat)
  Entrez Gene: Cacna1a (a.k.a. BccA1, Cav2.1, rbA-1); Cacna1a (a.k.a. APCA, BI, Caca1a, Cacnl1a4, Cav2.1, Ccha1a, EA2, FHM, HPCA, MHP, MHP1, SCA6, alpha1A, la, nmf352, rkr, smrl, tg)
  Promoter: U6 and Cbh
  Cloning method: Restriction Enzyme; 5′ cloning site Unknown (unknown if destroyed); 3′ cloning site Unknown (unknown if destroyed)
  Sequencing primers: 5′ aaggctgttagagagataattggaa; 3′ cgggccatttaccgtaagtt
Terms and licenses: Academic/Nonprofit Terms; Industry Terms: Not Available to Industry
How to cite: pORANGE GFP-CACNA1A KI was a gift from Harold MacGillavry (Addgene plasmid # 131480 ; http://n2t.net/addgene:131480 ; RRID:Addgene_131480)
